>Addgene plasmid #70440 | R777-E156 Hs.PDGFRA-nostop | depositor full sequence | sequence record 125889 | Full Sequence
TTAACGCTAGCATGGATGTTTTCCCAGTCACGACGTTGTAAAACGACGGCCAGTCTTAAAATTCGAGCTC
GGTCCGAGGATCCGAAATAATGATTTTATTTTGACTGATAGTGACCTGTTCGTTGCAACAAATTGATAAG
CAATGCTTTTTTATAATGCCAACTTTGTACAAAAAAGTTGGCACCATGGGGACTTCCCATCCGGCGTTCC
TGGTCTTAGGCTGTCTTCTCACAGGGCTGAGCCTAATCCTCTGCCAGCTTTCATTACCCTCTATCCTTCC
AAATGAAAATGAAAAGGTTGTGCAGCTGAATTCATCCTTTTCTCTGAGATGCTTTGGGGAGAGTGAAGTG
AGCTGGCAGTACCCCATGTCTGAAGAAGAGAGCTCCGATGTGGAAATCAGAAATGAAGAAAACAACAGCG
GCCTTTTTGTGACGGTCTTGGAAGTGAGCAGTGCCTCGGCGGCCCACACAGGGTTGTACACTTGCTATTA
CAACCACACTCAGACAGAAGAGAATGAGCTTGAAGGCAGGCACATTTACATCTATGTGCCAGACCCAGAT
GTAGCCTTTGTACCTCTAGGAATGACGGATTATTTAGTCATCGTGGAGGATGATGATTCTGCCATTATAC
CTTGTCGCACAACTGATCCCGAGACTCCTGTAACCTTACACAACAGTGAGGGGGTGGTACCTGCCTCCTA
CGACAGCAGACAGGGCTTTAATGGGACCTTCACTGTAGGGCCCTATATCTGTGAGGCCACCGTCAAAGGA
AAGAAGTTCCAGACCATCCCATTTAACGTTTATGCTTTAAAAGCAACATCAGAGCTGGATCTAGAAATGG
AAGCTCTTAAAACCGTGTATAAGTCAGGGGAAACGATTGTGGTCACCTGTGCTGTTTTTAACAATGAGGT
GGTTGACCTTCAATGGACTTACCCTGGAGAAGTGAAAGGCAAAGGCATCACAATGCTGGAAGAAATCAAA
GTCCCATCCATCAAATTGGTGTACACTTTGACGGTCCCCGAGGCCACGGTGAAAGACAGTGGAGATTACG
AATGTGCTGCCCGCCAGGCTACCAGGGAGGTCAAAGAAATGAAGAAAGTCACTATTTCTGTCCATGAGAA
AGGGTTCATTGAAATCAAACCCACCTTCAGCCAGTTGGAAGCTGTCAACCTGCATGAAGTCAAACATTTT
GTTGTAGAGGTGCGGGCCTACCCACCTCCCAGGATATCCTGGCTGAAAAACAATCTGACTCTGATTGAAA
ATCTCACTGAGATCACCACTGATGTGGAAAAGATTCAGGAAATAAGGTATCGAAGCAAATTAAAGCTGAT
CCGTGCTAAGGAAGAAGACAGTGGCCATTATACTATTGTAGCTCAAAATGAAGATGCTGTGAAGAGCTAT
ACTTTTGAACTGTTAACTCAAGTTCCTTCATCCATTCTGGACTTGGTCGATGATCACCATGGCTCAACTG
GGGGACAGACGGTGAGGTGCACAGCTGAAGGCACGCCGCTTCCTGATATTGAGTGGATGATATGCAAAGA
TATTAAGAAATGTAATAATGAAACTTCCTGGACTATTTTGGCCAACAATGTCTCAAACATCATCACGGAG
ATCCACTCCCGAGACAGGAGTACCGTGGAGGGCCGTGTGACTTTCGCCAAAGTGGAGGAGACCATCGCCG
TGCGATGCCTGGCTAAGAATCTCCTTGGAGCTGAGAACCGAGAGCTGAAGCTGGTGGCTCCCACCCTGCG
TTCTGAACTCACGGTGGCTGCTGCAGTCCTGGTGCTGTTGGTGATTGTGATCATCTCACTTATTGTCCTG
GTTGTCATTTGGAAACAGAAACCGAGGTATGAAATTCGCTGGAGGGTCATTGAATCAATCAGCCCGGATG
GACATGAATATATTTATGTGGACCCGATGCAGCTGCCTTATGACTCAAGATGGGAGTTTCCAAGAGATGG
ACTAGTGCTTGGTCGGGTCTTGGGGTCTGGAGCATTTGGGAAGGTGGTTGAAGGAACAGCCTATGGATTA
AGCCGGTCCCAACCTGTCATGAAAGTTGCAGTGAAGATGCTAAAACCCACGGCCAGATCCAGTGAAAAAC
AAGCTCTCATGTCTGAACTGAAGATAATGACTCACCTGGGGCCACATTTGAACATTGTAAACTTGCTGGG
AGCCTGCACCAAGTCAGGCCCCATTTACATCATCACAGAGTATTGCTTCTATGGAGATTTGGTCAACTAT
TTGCATAAGAATAGGGATAGCTTCCTGAGCCACCACCCAGAGAAGCCAAAGAAAGAGCTGGATATCTTTG
GATTGAACCCTGCTGATGAAAGCACACGGAGCTATGTTATTTTATCTTTTGAAAACAATGGTGACTACAT
GGACATGAAGCAGGCTGATACTACACAGTATGTCCCCATGCTAGAAAGGAAAGAGGTTTCTAAATATTCC
GACATCCAGAGATCACTCTATGATCGTCCAGCCTCATATAAGAAGAAATCTATGTTAGACTCAGAAGTCA
AAAACCTCCTTTCAGATGATAACTCAGAAGGCCTTACTTTATTGGATTTGTTGAGCTTCACCTATCAAGT
TGCCCGAGGAATGGAGTTTTTGGCTTCAAAAAATTGTGTCCACCGTGATCTGGCTGCTCGCAACGTCCTC
CTGGCACAAGGAAAAATTGTGAAGATCTGTGACTTTGGCCTGGCCAGAGACATCATGCATGATTCGAACT
ATGTGTCGAAAGGCAGTACCTTTCTGCCCGTGAAGTGGATGGCTCCTGAGAGCATCTTTGACAACCTCTA
CACCACACTGAGTGATGTCTGGTCTTATGGCATTCTGCTCTGGGAGATCTTTTCCCTTGGTGGCACCCCT
TACCCCGGCATGATGGTGGATTCTACTTTCTACAATAAGATCAAGAGTGGGTACCGGATGGCCAAGCCTG
ACCACGCTACCAGTGAAGTCTACGAGATCATGGTGAAATGCTGGAACAGTGAGCCGGAGAAGAGACCCTC
CTTTTACCACCTGAGTGAGATTGTGGAGAATCTGCTGCCTGGACAATATAAAAAGAGTTATGAAAAAATT
CACCTGGACTTCCTGAAGAGTGACCATCCTGCTGTGGCACGCATGCGTGTGGACTCAGACAATGCATACA
TTGGTGTCACCTACAAAAACGAGGAAGACAAGCTGAAGGACTGGGAGGGTGGTCTGGATGAGCAGAGACT
GAGCGCTGACAGTGGCTACATCATTCCTCTGCCTGACATTGACCCTGTCCCTGAGGAGGAGGACCTGGGC
AAGAGGAACAGACACAGCTCGCAGACCTCTGAAGAGAGTGCCATTGAGACGGGTTCCAGCAGTTCCACCT
TCATCAAGAGAGAGGACGAGACCATTGAAGACATCGACATGATGGACGACATCGGCATAGACTCTTCAGA
CCTGGTGGAAGACAGCTTCCTGTCAACTTTCTTGTACAAAGTTGGCATTATAGGAAAGCATTGCTTATCA
ATTTGTTGCAACGAACAGGTCACTATCAGTCAAAATAAAATCATTATTTGCATGCAAGCTTAGATCCTCT
AGACCAGCCAGGACAGAAATGCCTCGACTTCGCTGCTACCCAAGGTTGCCGGGTGACGCACACCGTGGAA
ACGGATGAAGGCACGAACCCAGTGGACATAAGCCTGTTCGGTTCGTAAGCTGTAATGCAAGTAGCGTATG
CGCTCACGCAACTGGTCCAGAACCTTGACCGAACGCAGCGGTGGTAACGGCGCAGTGGCGGTTTTCATGG
CTTGTTATGACTGTTTTTTTGGGGTACAGTCTATGCCTCGGGCATCCAAGCAGCAAGCGCGTTACGCCGT
GGGTCGATGTTTGATGTTATGGAGCAGCAACGATGTTACGCAGCAGGGCAGTCGCCCTAAAACAAAGTTA
AACATTATGAGGGAAGCGGTGATCGCCGAAGTATCGACTCAACTATCAGAGGTAGTTGGCGTCATCGAGC
GCCATCTCGAACCGACGTTGCTGGCCGTACATTTGTACGGCTCCGCAGTGGATGGCGGCCTGAAGCCACA
CAGTGATATTGATTTGCTGGTTACGGTGACCGTAAGGCTTGATGAAACAACGCGGCGAGCTTTGATCAAC
GACCTTTTGGAAACTTCGGCTTCCCCTGGAGAGAGCGAGATTCTCCGCGCTGTAGAAGTCACCATTGTTG
TGCACGACGACATCATTCCGTGGCGTTATCCAGCTAAGCGCGAACTGCAATTTGGAGAATGGCAGCGCAA
TGACATTCTTGCAGGTATCTTCGAGCCAGCCACGATCGACATTGATCTGGCTATCTTGCTGACAAAAGCA
AGAGAACATAGCGTTGCCTTGGTAGGTCCAGCGGCGGAGGAACTCTTTGATCCGGTTCCTGAACAGGATC
TATTTGAGGCGCTAAATGAAACCTTAACGCTATGGAACTCGCCGCCCGACTGGGCTGGCGATGAGCGAAA
TGTAGTGCTTACGTTGTCCCGCATTTGGTACAGCGCAGTAACCGGCAAAATCGCGCCGAAGGATGTCGCT
GCCGACTGGGCAATGGAGCGCCTGCCGGCCCAGTATCAGCCCGTCATACTTGAAGCTAGACAGGCTTATC
TTGGACAAGAAGAAGATCGCTTGGCCTCGCGCGCAGATCAGTTGGAAGAATTTGTCCACTACGTGAAAGG
CGAGATCACCAAGGTAGTCGGCAAATAACCCTCGAGCCACCCATGACCAAAATCCCTTAACGTGAGTTAC
GCGTCGTTCCACTGAGCGTCAGACCCCGTAGAAAAGATCAAAGGATCTTCTTGAGATCCTTTTTTTCTGC
GCGTAATCTGCTGCTTGCAAACAAAAAAACCACCGCTACCAGCGGTGGTTTGTTTGCCGGATCAAGAGCT
ACCAACTCTTTTTCCGAAGGTAACTGGCTTCAGCAGAGCGCAGATACCAAATACTGTCCTTCTAGTGTAG
CCGTAGTTAGGCCACCACTTCAAGAACTCTGTAGCACCGCCTACATACCTCGCTCTGCTAATCCTGTTAC
CAGTGGCTGCTGCCAGTGGCGATAAGTCGTGTCTTACCGGGTTGGACTCAAGACGATAGTTACCGGATAA
GGCGCAGCGGTCGGGCTGAACGGGGGGTTCGTGCACACAGCCCAGCTTGGAGCGAACGACCTACACCGAA
CTGAGATACCTACAGCGTGAGCATTGAGAAAGCGCCACGCTTCCCGAAGGGAGAAAGGCGGACAGGTATC
CGGTAAGCGGCAGGGTCGGAACAGGAGAGCGCACGAGGGAGCTTCCAGGGGGAAACGCCTGGTATCTTTA
TAGTCCTGTCGGGTTTCGCCACCTCTGACTTGAGCGTCGATTTTTGTGATGCTCGTCAGGGGGGCGGAGC
CTATGGAAAAACGCCAGCAACGCGGCCTTTTTACGGTTCCTGGCCTTTTGCTGGCCTTTTGCTCACATGT
TCTTTCCTGCGTTATCCCCTGATTCTGTGGATAACCGTATTACCGCCTTTGAGTGAGCTGATACCGCTCG
CCGCAGCCGAACGACCGAGCGCAGCGAGTCAGTGAGCGAGGAAGCGGAAGAGCGCCCAATACGCAAACCG
CCTCTCCCCGCGCGTTGGCCGATTCATTAATGCAGCTGGCACGACAGGTTTCCCGACTGGAAAGCGGGCA
GTGAGCGCAACGCAATTAATACGCGTACCGCTAGCCAGGAAGAGTTTGTAGAAACGCAAAAAGGCCATCC
GTCAGGATGGCCTTCTGCTTAGTTTGATGCCTGGCAGTTTATGGCGGGCGTCCTGCCCGCCACCCTCCGG
GCCGTTGCTTCACAACGTTCAAATCCGCTCCCGGCGGATTTGTCCTACTCAGGAGAGCGTTCACCGACAA
ACAACAGATAAAACGAAAGGCCCAGTCTTCCGACTGAGCCTTTCGTTTTATTTGATGCCTGGCAGTTCCC
TACTCTCGCG
Features (pLannotate 1.2.2; 11 found; start..end, strand, type, name):
     18..54      -  CDS            lacZα (fragment): LacZα fragment of β-galactosidase; lacZ fragment
     85..180     +  protein_bind   attL3: mutant version of attL; recombination site for the Gateway® LR reaction LR Clonase™
    186..3452    +  CDS            PDGFRA: PGFRA_HUMAN - Also known as PDGFR2, RHEPDGFRA. Experimental evidence at protein level: Swiss-Prot protein existence level 1. Tyrosine-protein kinase that acts as a cell-surface receptor for PDGFA, PDGFB and PDGFC and plays an essential role in the regulation of embryonic development, cell proliferation, survival and chemotaxis. Depending on the context, promotes or inhibits cell proliferation and cell migration. Plays an important role in the differentiation of bone marrow-derived mesenchymal stem cells. Required for normal skeleton development and cephalic closure during embryonic development
   3457..3550    -  protein_bind   attL2 (fragment): mutant version of attL; recombination site for the Gateway® LR reaction LR Clonase™
   3665..3688    +  promoter       Pc promoter (fragment): intI1 (promoter lies within the coding sequence); class 1 integron promoter
   3864..3920    +  CDS            GmR (fragment): gentamycin acetyltransferase; aacC1; confers resistance to gentamycin
   3927..4718    +  CDS            SmR: aminoglycoside adenylyltransferase (Murphy, 1985); aadA; confers resistance to spectinomycin and streptomycin
   4811..5399    +  rep_origin     ori: high-copy-number ColE1/pMB1/pBR322/pUC origin of replication
   5582..5674    +  CDS            lacI (fragment): lac repressor; lacI; The lac repressor binds to the lac operator to inhibit transcription in E. coli. This inhibition can be relieved by adding lactose or isopropyl-β-D-thiogalactopyranoside (IPTG).
   5729..5756    -  terminator     rrnB T2 terminator: transcription terminator T2 from the E. coli rrnB gene
   5888..5931    +  terminator     rrnB T1 terminator: Escherichia coli rrnB; transcription terminator T1 from the E. coli rrnB gene
