[The description below was written by a language model from this plasmid's Addgene catalogue record and pLannotate feature annotations shown in this document.]
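Description:
R777-E156 Hs.PDGFRA-nostop is a Gateway entry clone built on the pDonor-255 backbone (about 2.7 kb without insert) that carries the full-length human PDGFRA open reading frame, corresponding to RefSeq NM_006206.4, as a 3,267 bp insert in a 5,960 nt plasmid. It is propagated in E. coli as a high-copy plasmid through a ColE1/pUC-type origin and is selected with spectinomycin through an aadA (SmR) aminoglycoside adenylyltransferase gene, which sits downstream of a fragment of a class 1 integron Pc promoter and a short gentamicin-resistance remnant. Small lacZα and lacI fragments are backbone remnants. The rrnB T1 and T2 terminators in the backbone are elements commonly used to insulate a cloning site from read-through transcription.

The PDGFRA coding sequence encodes the platelet-derived growth factor receptor alpha, a cell-surface receptor tyrosine kinase. It is flanked by two attL recombination sites, which the automated annotation labels as attL3 upstream and a partial attL2 downstream. These sites allow LR Clonase-mediated transfer of the ORF into attR-containing destination vectors. No promoter for the ORF is annotated, so expression depends on the destination vector chosen. The stop codon has been omitted so that the ORF can read through into a C-terminal tag or fusion partner supplied by the destination vector. The depositor notes five silent nucleotide differences from the RefSeq sequence (t612c, t939g, a1701g, g1809a and t3222c), which do not change the encoded protein. The clone is a source template for generating C-terminally fused PDGFRA expression constructs.
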