Addgene plasmid #70440: R777-E156 Hs.PDGFRA-nostop
Purpose: Gateway ORF clone of human PDGFRA [NM_006206.4] without stop codon (for C-terminal fusions)
Depositing lab: Dominic Esposito. Depositing organization: National Cancer Institute (NCI).
Backbone
  Vector backbone: pDonor-255
  Backbone size w/o insert (bp): 2693
  Vector type: Gateway Entry Clone
Growth in bacteria
  Bacterial resistance: Spectinomycin, 50 μg/mL
  Growth temperature: 37°C
  Growth strain: DH10B
  Copy number: High Copy
Gene/Insert
  Gene/Insert name: PDGFRA (alt name: NM_006206.4)
  Species: H. sapiens (human)
  Insert size (bp): 3267
  Entrez Gene: PDGFRA (a.k.a. CD140A, PDGFR-2, PDGFR2)
  Cloning method: Gateway Cloning
  Sequencing primers: 5′ M13F 23-mer (5'-CCCAGTCACGACGTTGTAAAACG); 3′ attLR 23-mer (5'-TAACATCAGAGATTTTGAGACAC)
Terms and licenses: Academic/Nonprofit Terms; Industry Terms: Not Available to Industry
Depositor comments: t612c, t939g, a1701g, g1809a, t3222c silent mutations not noted in Refseq
How to cite: R777-E156 Hs.PDGFRA-nostop was a gift from Dominic Esposito (Addgene plasmid # 70440 ; http://n2t.net/addgene:70440 ; RRID:Addgene_70440)
