>Addgene plasmid #70440 | R777-E156 Hs.PDGFRA-nostop | addgene partial sequence | sequence record 132260 | pCR8_R1 5'-cgaaccgaacaggcttatgt-3'
GGTGTGCGTCACCCGGCAACCTTGGGTAGCAGCGAAGTCGAGGCATTTCTGTCCTGGCTGGTCTAGAGGA
TCTAAGCTTGCATGCAAATAATGATTTTATTTTGACTGATAGTGACCTGTTCGTTGCAACAAATTGATAA
GCAATGCTTTCCTATAATGCCAACTTTGTACAAGAAAGTTGACAGGAAGCTGTCTTCCACCAGGTCTGAA
GAGTCTATGCCGATGTCGTCCATCATGTCGATGTCTTCAATGGTCTCGTCCTCTCTCTTGATGAAGGTGG
AACTGCTGGAACCCGTCTCAATGGCACTCTCTTCAGAGGTCTGCGAGCTGTGTCTGTTCCTCTTGCCCAG
GTCCTCCTCCTCAGGGACAGGGTCAATGTCAGGCAGAGGAATGATGTAGCCACTGTCAGCGCTCAGTCTC
TGCTCATCCAGACCACCCTCCCAGTCCTTCAGCTTGTCTTCCTCGTTTTTGTAGGTGACACCAATGTATG
CATTGTCTGAGTCCACACGCATGCGTGCCACAGCAGGATGGTCACTCTTCAGGAAGTCCAGGTGAATTTT
TTCATAACTCTTTTTATATTGTCCAGGCAGCAGATTCTCCACAATCTCACTCAGGTGGTAAAAGGAGGGT
CTCTTCTCCGGCTCACTGTTCCAGCATTTCACCATGATCTCGTAGACTTCACTGGTAGCGTGGTCAGGCT
TGGCCATCCGGTACCCACTCTTGATCTTATTGTAGAAAGTAGAATCCACCATCATGCCGGGGTAAGGGGT
GCCACCAAGGGAAAAGATCTCCCAGAGCAGAATGCCATAAGACCAGACATCACTCAGTGTGGTGTAGAGG
TTGTCAAAGATGCTCTCAGGAGCCATCCACTTCACGGGCAGAAAGGTACTGCCTTTCGACACATAGTTCG
AATCATGCATGATGTCTCTGGCCAGGCCAAAGTCACAGATCTTCACAATTTTTCCTTGTGCCAGGAGGAC
GTTGCGAGCAGCCAGATCACGGTGGACACAATTTTTTGAAGCCAAAA
